Addgene plasmid #174640: pB80-SSPB(micro)-GFP-GCN4-ppKin14VIb(861-1321)
Purpose: Optogenetic coupling to tetramerized moss kinesin-14 via SSPB(micro) for highly efficient retrograde transport
Depositing lab: Lukas Kapitein. Depositing organization: Utrecht University. Publication: An optimized toolbox for the optogenetic control of intracellular transport. Nijenhuis W, van Grinsven MMP, Kapitein LC. J Cell Biol. 2020 Apr 6;219(4). pii: 133834. doi: 10.1083/jcb.201907149. PubMed 32328628.
Backbone
  Vector backbone: B-actin
  Vector type: Mammalian Expression
Growth in bacteria
  Bacterial resistance: Ampicillin, 100 μg/mL
  Growth temperature: 37°C
  Growth strain: DH5alpha
  Copy number: High Copy
Gene/Insert
  Gene/Insert name: SSPB(micro)-GFP-GCN4-ppKinVIb(861-1321)
  Species: Synthetic; Physcomitrella patens (spreading earthmoss)
  Insert size (bp): 2762
  Mutation: SSPB:Arg73Gln; EGFP: Met1Del; ppKin14VIb(aa861-1321)
  Promoter: Chicken beta-actin
  Tag / fusion protein: SSPB(micro)-GFP (N terminal on insert)
  Cloning method: Restriction Enzyme; 5′ cloning site unknown (unknown if destroyed)
Terms and licenses: Academic/Nonprofit Terms; Industry Terms: Not Available to Industry
Depositor comments: Internal plasmid ID: WN323. Phytozome gene ID: Pp3c9_4530
How to cite: pB80-SSPB(micro)-GFP-GCN4-ppKin14VIb(861-1321) was a gift from Lukas Kapitein (Addgene plasmid # 174640 ; http://n2t.net/addgene:174640 ; RRID:Addgene_174640)
