[The description below was written by a language model from this plasmid's Addgene catalogue record and pLannotate feature annotations shown in this document.]
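Description:
pB80-SSPB(micro)-GFP-GCN4-ppKin14VIb(861-1321) is a mammalian expression plasmid of about 8.8 kb built on a β-actin promoter backbone. It is maintained in E. coli through a high-copy ColE1/pUC-type origin and an ampicillin resistance gene (β-lactamase with its own promoter). The remaining bacterial annotations (fragments of lacI, lacZα, rop and bom, plus a lac promoter/operator) are leftover backbone sequence rather than functional parts of the design. No mammalian selection marker is annotated, which suggests use by transient transfection.

Expression is driven by the chicken β-actin promoter followed by an intron that the annotation tool labels as a chicken β-actin/rabbit β-globin chimera, and is terminated by an SV40 polyadenylation signal. The roughly 2.8 kb open reading frame encodes a single fusion protein. At the N terminus is SSPB(micro), an SspB-derived domain carrying the Arg73Gln substitution, followed by EGFP lacking its initiator methionine. Next come a GCN4 oligomerization motif, which is not separately annotated and sits in the region after a short attB1-like linker, and residues 861–1321 of the Physcomitrella patens kinesin-14 VIb. This last segment is picked up by the annotation software only through homology to Arabidopsis KIN14E/KCBP.

According to the record, the GCN4 element tetramerizes the moss kinesin-14 fragment to yield a motor for highly efficient retrograde transport. SSPB(micro) is the handle for optogenetic coupling; in iLID-type systems it binds its cargo-anchored partner on illumination, although that partner is not part of this plasmid. GFP allows the motor to be visualized. The construct belongs to a toolbox for optogenetic control of intracellular transport and positioning.
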