Features (pLannotate 1.2.2; 18 found; start..end, strand, type, name):
   1065..1394    +  CDS            sspB (fragment): SSPB_HAEIN - Experimental evidence at protein level: Swiss-Prot protein existence level 1. Also stimulates degradation of the N-terminus of RseA (residues 1-108, alone or in complex with sigma-E) by ClpX-ClpP in a non-ssrA-mediated fashion. From Haemophilus influenzae (strain ATCC 51907 / DSM 11121 / KW20 / Rd).
   1500..2216    +  CDS            EGFP: EGFP is a basic (constitutively fluorescent) green fluorescent protein published in 1996, derived from Aequorea victoria. It is reported to be a rapidly-maturing weak dimer with moderate acid sensitivity.
   2226..2250    +  protein_bind   attB1: mutant version of attB; recombination site for the Gateway® BP reaction BP Clonase™
   2385..3773    +  CDS            KIN14E (fragment): KN14E_ARATH - Also known as KCBP From Arabidopsis thaliana (Mouse-ear cress).
   3819..3904    +  CDS            large T antigen (fragment): large T antigen from SV40 (simian virus 40)
   3927..4061    +  polyA_signal   SV40 poly(A) signal: SV40 polyadenylation signal
   4099..4115    -  protein_bind   lac operator: The lac repressor binds to the lac operator to inhibit transcription in E. coli. This inhibition can be relieved by adding lactose or isopropyl-β-D-thiogalactopyranoside (IPTG). lac repressor encoded by lacI
   4123..4153    -  promoter       lac promoter: promoter for the E. coli lac operon
   4168..4189    -  protein_bind   CAP binding site: CAP binding activates transcription in the presence of cAMP. E. coli catabolite activator protein
   4202..4294    -  CDS            lacI (fragment): lac repressor; lacI; The lac repressor binds to the lac operator to inhibit transcription in E. coli. This inhibition can be relieved by adding lactose or isopropyl-β-D-thiogalactopyranoside (IPTG).
   4477..5065    -  rep_origin     ori: high-copy-number ColE1/pMB1/pBR322/pUC origin of replication
   5236..6096    -  CDS            AmpR: β-lactamase; bla; confers resistance to ampicillin, carbenicillin, and related antibiotics
   6097..6201    -  promoter       AmpR promoter: bla
   6296..6331    +  CDS            rop (fragment): Rop protein, which maintains plasmids at low copy number; rop
   6433..6532    +  misc_feature   bom (fragment): basis of mobility region from pBR322
   6538..6692    -  CDS            lacZα (fragment): LacZα fragment of β-galactosidase; lacZ fragment
   8492..8767    +  promoter       chicken β-actin promoter: No description available
   8768..968     +  intron         chimeric intron (across the origin): chimera between introns from chicken β-actin and rabbit β-globin
>Addgene plasmid #174640 | pB80-SSPB(micro)-GFP-GCN4-ppKin14VIb(861-1321) | addgene full sequence | sequence record 347051 | Addgene NGS Result
AGTCGCTGCGCGCTGCCTTCGCCCCGTGCCCCGCTCCGCCGCCGCCTCGCGCCGCCCGCCCCGGCTCTGA
CTGACCGCGTTACTCCCACAGGTGAGCGGGCGGGACGGCCCTTCTCCTCCGGGCTGTAATTAGCGCTTGG
TTTAATGACGGCTCGTTTCTTTTCTGTGGCTGCGTGAAAGCCTTAAAGGGCTCCGGGAGGGCCCTTTGTG
CGGGGGGGAGCGGCTCGGGGGGTGCGTGCGTGTGTGTGTGCGTGGGGAGCGCCGCGTGCGGCTCCGCGCT
GCCCGGCGGCTGTGAGCGCTGCGGGCGCGGCGCGGGGCTTTGTGCGCTCCGCAGTGTGCGCGAGGGGAGC
GCGGCCGGGGGCGGTGCCCCGCGGTGCGGGGGGGGCTGCGAGGGGAACAAAGGCTGCGTGCGGGGTGTGT
GCGTGGGGGGGTGAGCAGGGGGTGTGGGCGCGGCGGTCGGGCTGTAACCCCCCCCTGCACCCCCCTCCCC
GAGTTGCTGAGCACGGCCCGGCTTCGGGTGCGGGGCTCCGTGCGGGGCGTGGCGCGGGGCTCGCCGTGCC
GGGCGGGGGGTGGCGGCAGGTGGGGGTGCCGGGCGGGGCGGGGCCGCCTCGGGCCGGGGAGGGCTCGGGG
GAGGGGCGCGGCGGCCCCCGGAGCGCCGGCGGCTGTCGAGGCGCGGCGAGCCGCAGCCATTGCCTTTTAT
GGTAATCGTGCGAGAGGGCGCAGGGACTTCCTTTGTCCCAAATCTGTGCGGAGCCGAAATCTGGGAGGCG
CCGCCGCACCCCCTCTAGCGGGCGCGGGGCGAAGCGGTGCGGCGCCGGCAGGAAGGAAATGGGCGGGGAG
GGCCTTCGTGCGTCGCCGCGCCGCCGTCCCCTTCTCCATCTCCAGCCTCGGGGCTGTCCGCAGGGGGACG
GCTGCCTTCGGGGGGGACGGGGCAGGGCGGGGTTCGGCTTCTGGCGTGTGACCGGCGGGGTTTATATCTT
CCCTTCTCTGTTCCTCCGCAGCCCCCAAGCTAGGCAATTGGGCGCGCCACCATGGATCTGAGCGGCCTGA
CCCTGCAGGAATTCAGCTCCCCGAAACGCCCTAAGCTGCTGCGTGAATATTACGATTGGCTGGTTGATAA
CAGCTTTACCCCATATCTGGTGGTGGATGCCACATACCTGGGCGTGAACGTGCCCGTGGAGTATGTGAAA
GACGGTCAGATCGTGCTGAATCTGTCTGCAAGTGCGACCGGCAACCTGCAACTGACAAATGATTTTATCC
AGTTCAACGCCCAGTTTAAGGGCGTGTCTCGTGAACTGTATATCCCGATGGGTGCCGCTCTGGCCATTTA
CGCTCGCGAGAACGGCGATGGTGTGATGTTCGAACCAGAAGAAATCTATGACGAGCTGAATATTGGTCAA
TTGTCTAGAGGTGGCGGGGGCAGTGGGGGAGGGGGAAGTGGAGGCGGCGGTTCTGGCGGGGGAGGCTCCG
GKGGCGGGGGGRGSGGGGGKGGGAGTAAGCTTGTGAGCAAGGGCGAGGAGCTGTTCACCGGGGTGGTGCC
CATCCTGGTCGAGCTGGACGGCGACGTAAACGGCCACAAGTTCAGCGTGTCCGGCGAGGGCGAGGGCGAT
GCCACCTACGGCAAGCTGACCCTGAAGTTCATCTGCACCACCGGCAAGCTGCCCGTGCCCTGGCCCACCC
TCGTGACCACCCTGACCTACGGCGTGCAGTGCTTCAGCCGCTACCCCGACCACATGAAGCAGCACGACTT
CTTCAAGTCCGCCATGCCCGAAGGCTACGTCCAGGAGCGCACCATCTTCTTCAAGGACGACGGCAACTAC
AAGACCCGCGCCGAGGTGAAGTTCGAGGGCGACACCCTGGTGAACCGCATCGAGCTGAAGGGCATCGACT
TCAAGGAGGACGGCAACATCCTGGGGCACAAGCTGGAGTACAACTACAACAGCCACAACGTCTATATCAT
GGCCGACAAGCAGAAGAACGGCATCAAGGTGAACTTCAAGATCCGCCACAACATCGAGGACGGCAGCGTG
CAGCTCGCCGACCACTACCAGCAGAACACCCCCATCGGCGACGGCCCCGTGCTGCTGCCCGACAACCACT
ACCTGAGCACCCAGTCCGCCCTGAGCAAAGACCCCAACGAGAAGCGCGATCACATGGTCCTGCTGGAGTT
CGTGACCGCCGCCGGGATCACTCTCGGCATGGACGAGCTGTACAAGCACCGGTATACAAGTTTGTACAAA
AAAGCAGGCTCCGCTATTGAAGACAAGTTGGAAGAAATACTTTCGAAATTGTACCACATTGAAAATGAGT
TGGCCAGAATTAAGAAATTATTGGGCGAAATTGGTGGAGGTAGTGGTGGAGGTAGTGCGGCCGCCAGAGA
TGATTTGAGGGGACGACTTGTAACTCTCGAGAAGAAATTAGCAGAGCGTACCCAAGATTTGAGTCTTGCA
GAGTCTACTTTGGCAACTCGTGAGGGTGAATTCGAATCCCTGCAAAGCAATCTAATGGAGCTTAATGAGC
TCCGGGAGATGAAGGAGGATATCGACAGAAAGAATGAGCAAACAGCAGCTATATTGAAGCGACAAGCAGA
CCAGATAACTGAATTAGAAACTCTTTATAGGGAAGAACAAGTCCTTCGAAAACGATACTTCAACATGATG
GAAGACATGAAAGGTAAGATCAGGGTATATGCTCGGTGGAGACCCCTAAGTAGTAAGGAGGTCAAAGAGC
GGCAACAAAACGTGTTGATAGCACCTGATGAATTCACCATCGAACATCCTTGGAAAGACGACAAACCCAA
ACAACATCAATTTGATCACGTTTTCGACCACCATGCGACCCAAGAAGAGGTCTTTGAGGATACAAAGTAT
TTGGTCCAATCAGCAATTGACGGATACAATGTCTGTATATTTGCATACGGGCAAACTGGGTCAGGCAAAA
CGTTTACGATTTACGGTTCTGACAACAACCCAGGTCTAACTCCACGAGCTACCAAAGAACTTTTTGGCTA
TCTTAAGCGAGACGCCAATAAGTTTTCGTTTGCTCTGAAGGTTTACATGCTTGAAATATATCAAGATTCG
CTCATCGATCTGCTTCTACCAAAGAGTGCTGCAAAGCCACGAAAGCTTGAGATTAAGAAGGACTCCAAGG
GAATGGTTGTCGTAGAGAATGCAACTCTACTGCCGATTGCATCCCATGATGAACTGCAAGCCATTGTTCA
TAAGGGTCTGGAGAGACGACATGTTTCGGGCACCCACATGAATGCGGAGAGTTCACGGTCACACCTCATT
CTATCAGTAATCGTTGAAAGCACCAACCGACAGTCTCAAGTTCTTGTGAAGGGCAAGCTGAGTTTTGTGG
ATCTTGCGGGCTCTGAAAGAGTGAAGAAATCTGGATCCAGTGGTGAACAACTGAAAGAGGCCCAAAGCAT
TAATAAATCTTTGTCAGCACTAGGTGATGTCATTAGCGCCCTTGCAACAGAGGAGCAGCATATTCCTTAC
CGTAACCACAAGCTAACAATGCTTATGAGCGATTCTCTCGGTGGAAATGCGAAGACCCTCATGTTTGTAA
ATATCTCACCAGCAGAGTCTAATCTGGACGAGACCCATAATTCACTCTGCTATGCCACAAGGGTAAGATC
CATCATCAATGAGGCCAGTAAAAATACTACAACGAAAGAGATACTGCGACTGAAGAAACAAATCGCGTAC
TGGAAGGAGCAAGCGGGCAGGATGGGAGGGTCCGAGGATCTGGAAGAGGTTATGGATGATCGTGGAATCA
AAACTGCAGATTAAACGCGTACCGGTCCTAGATAAGTAATGATCATAATCAGCCATATCACATCTGTAGA
GGTTTTACTTGCTTTAAAAAACCTCCCACACCTCCCCCTGAACCTGAAACATAAAATGAATGCAATTGTT
GTTGTTAACTTGTTTATTGCAGCTTATAATGGTTACAAATAAAGCAATAGCATCACAAATTTCACAAATA
AAGCATTTTTTTCACTGCATTCTAGTTGTGGTTTGTCCAAACTCATCAATGTATCTTATCATGTCTGGAT
CAATTCGTAATCATGTCATAGCTGTTTCCTGTGTGAAATTGTTATCCGCTCACAATTCCACACAACATAC
GAGCCGGAAGCATAAAGTGTAAAGCCTGGGGTGCCTAATGAGTGAGCTAACTCACATTAATTGCGTTGCG
CTCACTGCCCGCTTTCCAGTCGGGAAACCTGTCGTGCCAGCTGCATTAATGAATCGGCCAACGCGCGGGG
AGAGGCGGTTTGCGTATTGGGCGCTCTTCCGCTTCCTCGCTCACTGACTCGCTGCGCTCGGTCGTTCGGC
TGCGGCGAGCGGTATCAGCTCACTCAAAGGCGGTAATACGGTTATCCACAGAATCAGGGGATAACGCAGG
AAAGAACATGTGAGCAAAAGGCCAGCAAAAGGCCAGGAACCGTAAAAAGGCCGCGTTGCTGGCGTTTTTC
CATAGGCTCCGCCCCCCTGACGAGCATCACAAAAATCGACGCTCAAGTCAGAGGTGGCGAAACCCGACAG
GACTATAAAGATACCAGGCGTTTCCCCCTGGAAGCTCCCTCGTGCGCTCTCCTGTTCCGACCCTGCCGCT
TACCGGATACCTGTCCGCCTTTCTCCCTTCGGGAAGCGTGGCGCTTTCTCATAGCTCACGCTGTAGGTAT
CTCAGTTCGGTGTAGGTCGTTCGCTCCAAGCTGGGCTGTGTGCACGAACCCCCCGTTCAGCCCGACCGCT
GCGCCTTATCCGGTAACTATCGTCTTGAGTCCAACCCGGTAAGACACGACTTATCGCCACTGGCAGCAGC
CACTGGTAACAGGATTAGCAGAGCGAGGTATGTAGGCGGTGCTACAGAGTTCTTGAAGTGGTGGCCTAAC
TACGGCTACACTAGAAGAACAGTATTTGGTATCTGCGCTCTGCTGAAGCCAGTTACCTTCGGAAAAAGAG
TTGGTAGCTCTTGATCCGGCAAACAAACCACCGCTGGTAGCGGTGGTTTTTTTGTTTGCAAGCAGCAGAT
TACGCGCAGAAAAAAAGGATCTCAAGAAGATCCTTTGATCTTTTCTACGGGGTCTGACGCTCAGTGGAAC
GAAAACTCACGTTAAGGGATTTTGGTCATGAGATTATCAAAAAGGATCTTCACCTAGATCCTTTTAAATT
AAAAATGAAGTTTTAAATCAATCTAAAGTATATATGAGTAAACTTGGTCTGACAGTTACCAATGCTTAAT
CAGTGAGGCACCTATCTCAGCGATCTGTCTATTTCGTTCATCCATAGTTGCCTGACTCCCCGTCGTGTAG
ATAACTACGATACGGGAGGGCTTACCATCTGGCCCCAGTGCTGCAATGATACCGCGAGACCCACGCTCAC
CGGCTCCAGATTTATCAGCAATAAACCAGCCAGCCGGAAGGGCCGAGCGCAGAAGTGGTCCTGCAACTTT
ATCCGCCTCCATCCAGTCTATTAATTGTTGCCGGGAAGCTAGAGTAAGTAGTTCGCCAGTTAATAGTTTG
CGCAACGTTGTTGCCATTGCTACAGGCATCGTGGTGTCACGCTCGTCGTTTGGTATGGCTTCATTCAGCT
CCGGTTCCCAACGATCAAGGCGAGTTACATGATCCCCCATGTTGTGCAAAAAAGCGGTTAGCTCCTTCGG
TCCTCCGATCGTTGTCAGAAGTAAGTTGGCCGCAGTGTTATCACTCATGGTTATGGCAGCACTGCATAAT
TCTCTTACTGTCATGCCATCCGTAAGATGCTTTTCTGTGACTGGTGAGTACTCAACCAAGTCATTCTGAG
AATAGTGTATGCGGCGACCGAGTTGCTCTTGCCCGGCGTCAATACGGGATAATACCGCGCCACATAGCAG
AACTTTAAAAGTGCTCATCATTGGAAAACGTTCTTCGGGGCGAAAACTCTCAAGGATCTTACCGCTGTTG
AGATCCAGTTCGATGTAACCCACTCGTGCACCCAACTGATCTTCAGCATCTTTTACTTTCACCAGCGTTT
CTGGGTGAGCAAAAACAGGAAGGCAAAATGCCGCAAAAAAGGGAATAAGGGCGACACGGAAATGTTGAAT
ACTCATACTCTTCCTTTTTCAATATTATTGAAGCATTTATCAGGGTTATTGTCTCATGAGCGGATACATA
TTTGAATGTATTTAGAAAAATAAACAAATAGGGGTTCCGCGCACATTTCCCCGAAAAGTGCCACCTGACG
TCTAAGAAACCATTATTATCATGACATTAACCTATAAAAATAGGCGTATCACGAGGCCCTTTCGTCTCGC
GCGTTTCGGTGATGACGGTGAAAACCTCTGACACATGCAGCTCCCGGAGACGGTCACAGCTTGTCTGTAA
GCGGATGCCGGGAGCAGACAAGCCCGTCAGGGCGCGTCAGCGGGTGTTGGCGGGTGTCGGGGCTGGCTTA
ACTATGCGGCATCAGAGCAGATTGTACTGAGAGTGCACCATATGCGGTGTGAAATACCGCACAGATGCGT
AAGGAGAAAATACCGCATCAGGCGCCATTCGCCATTCAGGCTGCGCAACTGTTGGGAAGGGCGATCGGTG
CGGGCCTCTTCGCTATTACGCCAGCTGGCGAAAGGGGGATGTGCTGCAAGGCGATTAAGTTGGGTAACGC
CAGGGTTTTCCCAGTCACGACGTTGTAAAACGACGGCCAGTGCCAAGTTGGGATCTTTGCATTGGCCCAC
GGCTCTCAGGATGGGGATGCTCCCCTTCAGCACCCGGTTCCCCTTGGAAACTGATGGTCCTGGCTCTGTG
GCATGGCAGTGGCACTGTGAGGAGCCCCCTACCAGCAGCACACAGTGGGGTTGGCACTGCCACGCTCCGG
ATGCCGCGCTCTGATCCAACCCCATAATCAAGGGAACCCGAATTGCCCCATCATTGCCCCCACCACCCCC
ATCCTGCCGGGCCCTCACACCCCACGCTGCCTTCTGGTGACATTCCCCAGCCCAAACCCACGGCTTCATG
GCTACCGCGGGGCATTTCCCATTGCCGCCCCATTATCAGCTCTGCACACCTCCCGCTGTACCCATGCCTC
GTGGCTGCCCTTCTTTGACGTATAATCTTCTAATTAATACCCGGCCTTGTCAAAGTGGAGCACAAACGTT
AATTAATTCCCCAGCAGGCAGGTAATTAACAGTGTGACTCCCTTTTTGCTGCGAGTGGGGCTGATACAGA
GAGATGTGGCACTATGGAGCCCACGGGGTCCTGGCACTGGGTGCCCACGGAGGTCCCCATGTGCTGCAGT
GTCACCGCCTCCGAGGAGACAGTATTGTCCCTGCGGTGTCCCTGCAGCTCAGCTCTGTCCACAGGGCCAC
CTCCAGTTTGGAGGGGACACAATGCAGCCCCGATGCAACCCATCCTCGCAGCATCCCAGGGACAAAGACC
CCACTGCAAGACCGCACACAGGGCTGGGTCCCGCTCCCCTAATATCTACAGTGCTTCTTGCATGGCCCCT
TAATCAATGCAGTTAATCAGCATGCGCTCATGCACCGCTCTGGAGCTGCAAAGCCCCTCGCAGCGCTGCT
CACCAACACCGCGCACCGCCCCGGCCCAGCCTGCAGCACGCGCTGCAAACAGGAAAGAAACAAAATATTG
CCCAAATGTAGGCAAAGGCATTCGGCTGCCTTGACCTCCGCCGGGCCGGGCCCTGCCTGACTCAGCTCCT
TACTCAGCGCTCGCTTCCTCCCTCCGGCTGCCACCGCCGCAGCGCACACCCTGACAAAGAGTGGCCCTTA
ACGGGCTCTGAGGTGCACCCAGCAGTGCACTCAGCAGTCCAAGGGCCGGCCTGGAGGTTTGCACCGCTAC
GTGCTGACATTAGCATTGAACTTGGCCCTGGGTAGTGCTGCAGGCCGGGCGGGGTGGGTGTAGAGAGTGC
AGCGCGCGTTGCACCCGGTGCCCCTTCCCCTCCCTTGCATCCCAGCAGGCTGCACCCCAGCACCAGGCCC
GTGCATGCATGCTCCTGGTGTTATTGCAGCCTGGTGCATGCATGCGTCTTGATGGTGCAGCGCTGTGCAT
GCATCCTCCTTGGTGTGTAGCAGTCTAGTGCATGCATACCCCTCGGTGTTATTGCTGCTCTGTGCACGCA
CGCTCATTGTATCACTTCATCCCAGTGCATGCACTCACACTGGAGCGATTGCTGCTCGGTGCACGCACAC
TCATTGTATCACTGCAGCTCAGTGGCTGCACGCACACCGGTGTTATTGCTGCTCGGTGCGTGCATGCACA
TCAGTGTCGCTGCAGCTCAGTGCATGCACGCTCATTGCCCATCGCTATCCCTGCCTCTCCTGCTGGCGCT
CCCCGGGAGGTGACTTCAAGGGGACCGCAGGACCACCTCGGGGGTGGGGGGAGGGCTGCACACGCGGACC
CCGCTCCCCCTCCCCAACAAAGCACTGTGGAATCAAAAAGGGGGGAGGGGGGATGGAGGGGCGCGTCACA
CCCCCGCCCCACACCCTCACCTCGAGGTGAGCCCCACGTTCTGCTTCACTCTCCCCATCTCCCCCCCCTC
CCCACCCCCAATTTTGTATTTATTTATTTTTTAATTATTTTGTGCAGCGATGGGGGCGGGGGGGGGGGGG
GCGCGCGCCAGGCGGGGCGGGGCGGGGCGRGGGGCGGGGCGGGGCGAGGCGGAGAGGTGCGGCGGCAGCC
AATCAGAGCGGCGCGCTCCGAAAGTTTCCTTTTATGGCGAGGCGGCGGCGGCGGCGGCCCTATAAAAAGC
GAAGCGCGCGGCGGGCGGG
